Addgene plasmid #53454: pYLL201
Purpose: Expresses HA-tagged mouse DNA topoisomerase IIbeta (full length cDNA, in pCS2+ backbone)
Depositing lab: Leroy Liu & Lisa Lyu. Depositing organization: Rutgers, The State University of New Jersey. Publication: Activation of a novel ubiquitin-independent proteasome pathway when RNA polymerase II encounters a protein roadblock. Ban Y, Ho CW, Lin RK, Lyu YL, Liu LF. Mol Cell Biol. 2013 Oct;33(20):4008-16. doi: 10.1128/MCB.00403-13. Epub 2013 Aug 12. PubMed 23938298.
Backbone
  Vector backbone: pCS2+
  Backbone size w/o insert (bp): 4095
  Total vector size (bp): 9045
  Modifications to backbone: DNA sequence deleted between Cla1 and Xba1 in Polylinker 1.
  Vector type: Mammalian Expression
Growth in bacteria
  Bacterial resistance: Ampicillin, 100 μg/mL
  Growth temperature: 37°C
  Growth strain: DH5alpha
  Copy number: Low Copy
Gene/Insert
  Gene/Insert name: HA-tagged Mus musculus topoisomerase (DNA) II beta (Top2b) (alt names: HA-mTop2b; Top2b; topoisomerase (DNA) II beta)
  Species: M. musculus (mouse)
  Insert size (bp): 4873
  GenBank ID: NM_009409
  Entrez Gene: Top2b (a.k.a. D230016L12Rik, Top-2)
  Promoter: CMV
  Tag / fusion protein: HA (N terminal on insert)
  Cloning method: Restriction Enzyme; 5′ cloning site Cla1 (not destroyed); 3′ cloning site XbaI (not destroyed)
  Sequencing primers: 5′ SP6 primer; 3′ T7 primer
Terms and licenses: Academic/Nonprofit Terms; Industry Terms: Not Available to Industry
Depositor comments: The full length mTop2b cDNA was amplified by RT-PCR using the total RNA isolated from the whole brain of E16.5 mouse embryo. The 5' forward primer contains the Cla1 restriction site and the HA tag, and the 3' reverse primer contains the Xba1 restriction site. Addgene QC sequencing found an A253V mutation, it should not effect the function of the plasmid.
How to cite: pYLL201 was a gift from Leroy Liu & Lisa Lyu (Addgene plasmid # 53454 ; http://n2t.net/addgene:53454 ; RRID:Addgene_53454)
