[The description below was written by a language model from this plasmid's Addgene catalogue record and pLannotate feature annotations shown in this document.]
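Description:
pYLL201 is a mammalian expression plasmid built on the pCS2+ backbone that carries the full-length mouse DNA topoisomerase IIβ (Top2b) cDNA with an N-terminal HA epitope tag. The insert was obtained by RT-PCR from embryonic day 16.5 mouse brain RNA, with the HA tag supplied by the forward primer, and was cloned between the ClaI and XbaI sites of the first polylinker, replacing the intervening sequence. Transcription in mammalian cells is driven by the simian cytomegalovirus IE94 enhancer/promoter characteristic of pCS2+ (listed simply as CMV in the catalogue), and transcripts are terminated by the downstream SV40 polyadenylation signal. An SP6 promoter lies between the CMV element and the coding sequence, so capped sense RNA could in principle be made by in vitro transcription, while T7 (partial) and T3 promoters sit on the opposite strand downstream of the insert. SP6 and T7 sites also serve as sequencing primer sites.

The plasmid is maintained in E. coli through a ColE1/pUC-type origin and selected with ampicillin via the β-lactamase gene. An f1 origin and remnants of the lac region (lac promoter/operator, lacZα and lacI fragments) are backbone leftovers. The annotation describes the origin as high-copy, whereas the catalogue lists the plasmid as low copy. The sequenced record is about 8.9 kb, slightly shorter than the stated total of roughly 9.0 kb. Repository sequencing found an A253V substitution that is noted as not expected to affect function. The construct is used to express HA-detectable Top2b in mammalian cells, and the associated publication concerns proteasomal processing when RNA polymerase II encounters a protein roadblock.
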