Features (pLannotate 1.2.2; 15 found; start..end, strand, type, name):
      7..984     +  promoter       CMV IE94 promoter: enhancer/promoter region of simian cytomegalovirus major immediate early transcription unit IE94
   1019..1037    +  promoter       SP6 promoter: promoter for bacteriophage SP6 RNA polymerase
   1113..5945    +  CDS            Top2b: TOP2B_MOUSE - Experimental evidence at protein level: Swiss-Prot protein existence level 1. Key decatenating enzyme that alters DNA topology by binding to two double-stranded DNA molecules, generating a double-stranded break in one of the strands, passing the intact strand through the broken strand, and religating the broken strand. From Mus musculus (Mouse).
   5956..5973    -  promoter       T7 promoter (fragment): promoter for bacteriophage T7 RNA polymerase
   5978..6112    -  polyA_signal   SV40 poly(A) signal: SV40 polyadenylation signal
   6225..6243    -  promoter       T3 promoter: promoter for bacteriophage T3 RNA polymerase
   6288..6304    -  protein_bind   lac operator: The lac repressor binds to the lac operator to inhibit transcription in E. coli. This inhibition can be relieved by adding lactose or isopropyl-β-D-thiogalactopyranoside (IPTG). lac repressor encoded by lacI
   6312..6342    -  promoter       lac promoter: promoter for the E. coli lac operon
   6357..6378    -  protein_bind   CAP binding site: CAP binding activates transcription in the presence of cAMP. E. coli catabolite activator protein
   6391..6483    -  CDS            lacI (fragment): lac repressor; lacI; The lac repressor binds to the lac operator to inhibit transcription in E. coli. This inhibition can be relieved by adding lactose or isopropyl-β-D-thiogalactopyranoside (IPTG).
   6666..7254    -  rep_origin     ori: high-copy-number ColE1/pMB1/pBR322/pUC origin of replication
   7425..8285    -  CDS            AmpR: β-lactamase; bla; confers resistance to ampicillin, carbenicillin, and related antibiotics
   8286..8390    -  promoter       AmpR promoter: bla
   8443..8871    -  rep_origin     f1 ori (sequence partly withheld): f1 bacteriophage origin of replication; arrow indicates direction of (+) strand synthesis
   8876..8942    -  CDS            lacZα (fragment): LacZα fragment of β-galactosidase; lacZ fragment
>Addgene plasmid #53454 | pYLL201 | addgene full sequence | sequence record 287545 | Addgene NGS Result
TCGACCGCCAATTCAATATGGCGTATATGGACTCATGCCAATTCAATATGGTGGATCTGGACCTGTGCCA
ATTCAATATGGCGTATATGGACTCGTGCCAATTCAATATGGTGGATCTGGACCCCAGCCAATTCAATATG
GCGGACTTGGCACCATGCCAATTCAATATGGCGGACCTGGCACTGTGCCAACTGGGGAGGGGTCTACTTG
GCACGGTGCCAAGTTTGAGGAGGGGTCTTGGCCCTGTGCCAAGTCCGCCATATTGAATTGGCATGGTGCC
AATAATGGCGGCCATATTGGCTATATGCCAGGATCAATATATAGGCAATATCCAATATGGCCCTATGCCA
ATATGGCTATTGGCCAGGTTCAATACTATGTATTGGCCCTATGCCATATAGTATTCCATATATGGGTTTT
CCTATTGACGTAGATAGCCCCTCCCAATGGGCGGTCCCATATACCATATATGGGGCTTCCTAATACCGCC
CATAGCCACTCCCCCATTGACGTCAATGGTCTCTATATATGGTCTTTCCTATTGACGTCATATGGGCGGT
CCTATTGACGTATATGGCGCCTCCCCCATTGACGTCAATTACGGTAAATGGCCCGCCTGGCTCAATGCCC
ATTGACGTCAATAGGACCACCCACCATTGACGTCAATGGGATGGCTCATTGCCCATTCATATCCGTTCTC
ACGCCCCCTATTGACGTCAATGACGGTAAATGGCCCACTTGGCAGTACATCAATATCTATTAATAGTAAC
TTGGCAAGTACATTACTATTGGAAGTACGCCAGGGTACATTGGCAGTACTCCCATTGACGTCAATGGCGG
TAAATGGCCCGCGATGGCTGCCAAGTACATCCCCATTGACGTCAATGGGGAGGGGCAATGACGCAAATGG
GCGTTCCATTGACGTAAATGGGCGGTAGGCGTGCCTAATGGGAGGTCTATATAAGCAATGCTCGTTTAGG
GAACCGCCATTCTGCCTGGGGACGTCGGAGCAAGCTTGATTTAGGTGACACTATAGAATACAAGCTACTT
GTTCTTTTTGCAGGATCCCATCGATAGCCACCATGTACCCATACGACGTCCCAGACTACGCTGCCAAGTC
CAGCCTCGCGGGCTCTGACGGGGCGCTGACCTGGGTGAACAATGCTACAAAAAAGGAAGAGTTGGAGACA
GCAAACAAAAATGACTCTACTAAGAAGTTGTCTGTTGAGAGAGTGTACCAGAAGAAGACCCAACTGGAGC
ACATTCTCCTTCGTCCTGATACATACATTGGATCAGTGGAGCCACTGACACAGCTAATGTGGGTGTATGA
TGAAGATGTAGGGATGAACTGCAGAGAGGTTACCTTTGTTCCAGGCTTATACAAGATCTTTGATGAAATT
TTGGTTAATGCTGCTGACAACAAGCAGAGGGACAAGAACATGACCTGTATTAAGGTTTCTATTGATCCTG
AATCTAATATTATAAGCATTTGGAATAATGGGAAAGGCATTCCAGTAGTAGAACACAAAGTAGAGAAAGT
TTATGTTCCTGCTTTAATTTTTGGACAGCTTTTAACATCGAGTAATTATGACGATGATGAGAAAAAAGTT
ACAGGAGGCCGTAATGGTTATGGTGCAAAGCTTTGTAATATTTTTAGTACAAAGTTTACAGTAGAAACGG
CTTGCAAAGAATACAAACATAGTTTTAAACAGACATGGATGAATAATATGATGAAGACTTCTGAAGCCAA
AATTAAACATTTTGATGGTGAAGATTATACATGCATAACATTCCAGCCAGATCTATCCAAATTTAAGATG
GAAAAACTTGACAAGGACATTGTGGCCCTCATGACCAGAAGAGTATATGATTTAGCTGGGTCCTGTAAAG
GAGTCAAGGTCATGTTTAATGGGAAGAAGTTGCCTGTAAATGGATTTCGCAGCTATGTAGACCTTTATGT
GAAAGACAAATTGGATGAAACTGGGGTGGCTCTCAAAGTTATTCATGAACTTGCAAATGAAAGATGGGAT
GTTTGTCTAACCTTGAGTGAAAAAGGTTTCCAGCAGATCAGCTTTGTGAATAGTATTGCAACTACAAAAG
GTGGGCGGCATGTGGATTATGTAGTAGATCAAGTTGTTAGTAAACTGATTGAAGTAGTTAAGAAAAAGAA
CAAAGCTGGTGTATCAGTGAAACCATTTCAGGTTAAAAACCATATATGGGTTTTTATTAATTGTCTTATT
GAAAATCCAACCTTTGATTCTCAAACTAAGGAAAACATGACTCTGCAGCCCAAAAGTTTTGGGTCCAAAT
GCCAACTGTCAGAAAAATTTTTTAAAGCAGCCTCTAATTGTGGCATTGTAGAAAGCATATTGAACTGGGT
GAAATTTAAGGCTCAGACTCAACTGAATAAGAAGTGCTCATCAGTAAAGTACAGTAAAATCAAAGGCATT
CCCAAACTGGATGATGCCAATGATGCTGGTGGCAAACATTCCCTGGAGTGTACATTAATATTAACAGAGG
GGGACTCCGCCAAATCTCTAGCTGTATCTGGATTAGGTGTGATTGGTAGGGACAGATATGGAGTCTTCCC
ACTCAGGGGTAAAATTCTCAATGTACGAGAAGCCTCTCATAAACAGATTATGGAAAATGCAGAGATAAAT
AATATTATTAAAATAGTTGGTTTGCAATACAAGAAAAGTTATGATGATGCAGAATCTCTGAAAACTTTAC
GTTATGGAAAGATTATGATTATGACTGATCAGGATCAAGATGGTTCTCACATCAAAGGCCTGCTAATCAA
TTTTATTCATCACAATTGGCCATCACTTTTGAAGCATGGTTTTCTTGAAGAATTCATTACTCCCATTGTA
AAGGCAAGCAAAAATAAGCAGGAACTTTCCTTTTATAGTATTCCTGAATTTGATGAGTGGAAAAAACATA
TAGAAAACCAGAAAGCCTGGAAAATAAAGTACTACAAAGGATTAGGTACCAGTACCGCTAAAGAAGCAAA
GGAATATTTTGCTGATATGGAAAGGCATCGCATTTTGTTTAGATATGCTGGACCTGAAGATGATGCTGCC
ATCACCTTGGCATTTAGTAAGAAGAAGATTGATGACAGAAAAGAGTGGTTAACCAACTTTATGGAGGATC
GGAGACAGCGTAGGTTACATGGCCTACCAGAGCAATTTTTATATGGTACAGCAACAAAGCATTTGACATA
CAATGATTTCATCAACAAGGAATTGATTCTCTTCTCAAACTCGGACAATGAGAGATCTATCCCATCTCTT
GTGGATGGCTTCAAGCCAGGTCAACGAAAAGTTTTGTTTACCTGTTTCAAGAGGAATGATAAACGTGAAG
TGAAAGTAGCGCAGCTGGCTGGATCTGTTGCTGAGATGTCTGCTTACCACCATGGAGAACAAGCATTGAT
GATGACTATTGTGAATTTGGCTCAGAATTTTGTGGGCAGTAATAACATTAACTTGCTTCAGCCCATTGGT
CAGTTTGGAACTCGGCTTCATGGTGGCAAAGATGCTGCAAGCCCTCGTTATATTTTCACAATGTTGAGCT
CTCTGGCAAGACTTCTTTTTCCAGCTGTGGATGATAACTTGCTTAAGTTCCTTTATGATGATAATCAACG
TGTAGAGCCAGAGTGGTATATCCCTATAATCCCCATGGTTTTGATTAATGGTGCTGAGGGTATTGGGACT
GGATGGGCTTGTAAACTGCCCAACTATGATGCTAGAGAAATTGTGAACAATGTCAGGCGGATGCTAGAAG
GTTTGGATCCTCATCCCATGCTTCCAAACTATAAGAACTTCAAAGGCACCATCCAGGAACTTGGTCAGAA
CCAGTATGCTGTTAGTGGTGAGATATTTGTGGTGGACAGAAACACAGTAGAGATTACAGAACTTCCAGTT
AGAACATGGACACAGGTATACAAGGAGCAGGTCCTAGAACCTATGCTTAATGGAACAGATAAAACACCGG
CACTGATTTCTGATTACAAAGAATATCATACTGACACAACTGTGAAGTTTGTGGTGAAAATGACAGAAGA
GAAACTAGCGCAAGCAGAAGCTGCTGGCCTGCATAAAGTTTTTAAACTTCAAACTACTCTTACTTGCAAT
TCCATGGTACTCTTTGATCATATGGGATGTCTGAAGAAGTATGAAACTGTGCAAGACATTTTGAAAGAAT
TCTTTGATTTACGGTTAAGTTATTATGGTTTACGGAAGGAATGGCTTGTAGGAATGCTGGGAGCAGAATC
TACAAAGCTTAATAATCAAGCCCGTTTCATTTTAGAGAAGATACAGGGGAAAATTACTATAGAGAATAGG
TCAAAGAAAGATTTGATTCAAATGTTAGTCCAGAGAGGTTATGAATCTGACCCAGTGAAAGCGTGGAAAG
AAGCACAAGAAAAGGCTGCAGAAGAGGAAGATTCACAAAACCAACATGATGACAGTTCCTCTGATTCAGG
AACTCCTTCAGGCCCTGATTTTAATTATATTTTAAATATGTCTCTATGGTCTCTTACTAAAGAAAAAGTT
GAAGAACTCATTAAACAGAGAGATACGAAAGGGCGAGAGGTTAATGATCTCAAGAGGAAGTCTCCTTCAG
ATCTTTGGAAAGAAGACTTAGCAGCATTTGTTGAAGAATTGGATAAAGTGGAAGCACAAGAGCGGGAAGA
TATTCTGGCAGGAATGTCTGGGAAAGCAATAAAAGGTAAAGTCGGCAAACCCAAAGTAAAGAAACTTCAG
CTGGAGGAGACAATGCCCTCGCCTTACGGGAGAAGAATTGTTCCAGAGATTACTGCTATGAAGGCAGATG
CCAGCAGAAAATTGCTGAAGAAGAAAAAGGGTGATCCTGATACCACAGTAGTGAAAGTAGAATTTGATGA
AGAATTTAGTGGAACACCAGCAGAAGGTACAGGAGAGGAGACATTGACCCCATCTGCTCCTGTAAATAAA
GGCCCCAAACCCAAAAGAGAGAAGAAGGAGCCTGGTACCAGGGTTAGAAAAACACCTACATCAACTGGTA
AAACTAATGCGAAGAAAGTGAAGAAACGGAATCCTTGGTCAGATGATGAGTCCAAATCAGAGAGTGACTT
GGAAGAAGCAGAACCTGTGGTTATCCCAAGAGATTCTTTGCTTAGGAGAGCAGCTGCTGAAAGACCTAAG
TACACTTTTGATTTCTCAGAAGAGGAGGATGATGATGCTGCTGCTGCTGATGACAGTAATGATTTAGAAG
AACTGAAAGTTAAAGCATCTCCCATAACAAATGATGGGGAAGATGAATTTGTTCCTTCAGATGGCTTAGA
TAAAGATGAGTATGCTTTTTCTTCAGGCAAATCCAAAGCTACTCCAGAAAAATCTTCAAATGACAAAAAA
AGTCAGGATTTTGGAAATCTTTTTTCATTTCCTTCATATTCTCAGAAGTCAGAAGATGATTCAGCTAAAT
TTGACAGTAATGAAGAAGATACCGCTTCTGTTTTTGCTCCATCATTTGGTCTGAAGCAAACAGATAAACT
TCCAAGTAAAACAGTTGCTGCTAAAAAGGGTAAACCACCTTCAGATACAGCCCCTAAAGCTAAGAGAGCC
CCTAAACAGAAGAAGATAGTAGAGACTATAAACTCTGACTCAGACTCTGAATTTGGCATTCCAAAGAAGA
CTACAACACCAAAAGGTAAAGGCCGAGGGGCAAAGAAAAGGAAAGCATCAGGCTCAGAAAATGAAGGTGA
TTATAACCCTGGAAGGAAACCATCTAAAACAGCCAGCAAGAAACCGAAGAAAACATCTTTTGATCAGGAT
TCAGATGTAGACATCTTCCCCTCAGACTTCACTTCTGAACCACCGGCTCTTCCACGGACTGGTCGGGCTA
GGAAAGAAGTAAAATATTTTGCAGAGTCTGATGAAGAAGAAGATGTTGATTTTGCAATGTTTAATTAATC
TAGAACTATAGTGAGTCGTATTACGTAGATCCAGACATGATAAGATACATTGATGAGTTTGGACAAACCA
CAACTAGAATGCAGTGAAAAAAATGCTTTATTTGTGAAATTTGTGATGCTATTGCTTTATTTGTAACCAT
TATAAGCTGCAATAAACAAGTTAACAACAACAATTGCATTCATTTTATGTTTCAGGTTCAGGGGGAGGTG
TGGGAGGTTTTTTAATTCGCGGCCGCGGCGCCAATGCATTGGGCCCGGTACCCAGCTTTTGTTCCCTTTA
GTGAGGGTTAATTGCGCGCTTGGCGTAATCATGGTCATAGCTGTTTCCTGTGTGAAATTGTTATCCGCTC
ACAATTCCACACAACATACGAGCCGGGAGCATAAAGTGTAAAGCCTGGGGTGCCTAATGAGTGAGCTAAC
TCACATTAATTGCGTTGCGCTCACTGCCCGCTTTCCAGTCGGGAAACCTGTCGTGCCAGCTGCATTAATG
AATCGGCCAACGCGCGGGGAGAGGCGGTTTGCGTATTGGGCGCTCTTCCGCTTCCTCGCTCACTGACTCG
CTGCGCTCGGTCGTTCGGCTGCGGCGAGCGGTATCAGCTCACTCAAAGGCGGTAATACGGTTATCCACAG
AATCAGGGGATAACGCAGGAAAGAACATGTGAGCAAAAGGCCAGCAAAAGGCCAGGAACCGTAAAAAGGC
CGCGTTGCTGGCGTTTTTCCATAGGCTCCGCCCCCCTGACGAGCATCACAAAAATCGACGCTCAAGTCAG
AGGTGGCGAAACCCGACAGGACTATAAAGATACCAGGCGTTTCCCCCTGGAAGCTCCCTCGTGCGCTCTC
CTGTTCCGACCCTGCCGCTTACCGGATACCTGTCCGCCTTTCTCCCTTCGGGAAGCGTGGCGCTTTCTCA
TAGCTCACGCTGTAGGTATCTCAGTTCGGTGTAGGTCGTTCGCTCCAAGCTGGGCTGTGTGCACGAACCC
CCCGTTCAGCCCGACCGCTGCGCCTTATCCGGTAACTATCGTCTTGAGTCCAACCCGGTAAGACACGACT
TATCGCCACTGGCAGCAGCCACTGGTAACAGGATTAGCAGAGCGAGGTATGTAGGCGGTGCTACAGAGTT
CTTGAAGTGGTGGCCTAACTACGGCTACACTAGAAGAACAGTATTTGGTATCTGCGCTCTGCTGAAGCCA
GTTACCTTCGGAAAAAGAGTTGGTAGCTCTTGATCCGGCAAACAAACCACCGCTGGTAGCGGTGGTTTTT
TTGTTTGCAAGCAGCAGATTACGCGCAGAAAAAAAGGATCTCAAGAAGATCCTTTGATCTTTTCTACGGG
GTCTGACGCTCAGTGGAACGAAAACTCACGTTAAGGGATTTTGGTCATGAGATTATCAAAAAGGATCTTC
ACCTAGATCCTTTTAAATTAAAAATGAAGTTTTAAATCAATCTAAAGTATATATGAGTAAACTTGGTCTG
ACAGTTACCAATGCTTAATCAGTGAGGCACCTATCTCAGCGATCTGTCTATTTCGTTCATCCATAGTTGC
CTGACTCCCCGTCGTGTAGATAACTACGATACGGGAGGGCTTACCATCTGGCCCCAGTGCTGCAATGATA
CCGCGAGACCCACGCTCACCGGCTCCAGATTTATCAGCAATAAACCAGCCAGCCGGAAGGGCCGAGCGCA
GAAGTGGTCCTGCAACTTTATCCGCCTCCATCCAGTCTATTAATTGTTGCCGGGAAGCTAGAGTAAGTAG
TTCGCCAGTTAATAGTTTGCGCAACGTTGTTGCCATTGCTACAGGCATCGTGGTGTCACGCTCGTCGTTT
GGTATGGCTTCATTCAGCTCCGGTTCCCAACGATCAAGGCGAGTTACATGATCCCCCATGTTGTGCAAAA
AAGCGGTTAGCTCCTTCGGTCCTCCGATCGTTGTCAGAAGTAAGTTGGCCGCAGTGTTATCACTCATGGT
TATGGCAGCACTGCATAATTCTCTTACTGTCATGCCATCCGTAAGATGCTTTTCTGTGACTGGTGAGTAC
TCAACCAAGTCATTCTGAGAATAGTGTATGCGGCGACCGAGTTGCTCTTGCCCGGCGTCAATACGGGATA
ATACCGCGCCACATAGCAGAACTTTAAAAGTGCTCATCATTGGAAAACGTTCTTCGGGGCGAAAACTCTC
AAGGATCTTACCGCTGTTGAGATCCAGTTCGATGTAACCCACTCGTGCACCCAACTGATCTTCAGCATCT
TTTACTTTCACCAGCGTTTCTGGGTGAGCAAAAACAGGAAGGCAAAATGCCGCAAAAAAGGGAATAAGGG
CGACACGGAAATGTTGAATACTCATACTCTTCCTTTTTCAATATTATTGAAGCATTTATCAGGGTTATTG
TCTCATGAGCGGATACATATTTGAATGTATTTAGAAAAATAAACAAATAGGGGTTCCGCGCACATTTCCC
CGAAAAGTGCCACCTAAATTGTAAGCGTTAATATTTTGTTAAAATTCGCGTTAAATTTTTGTTAAATCAG
CTCATTTTTTAACCAATAGGCCGAAATCGGCAAAATCCCTTATAAATCAAAAGAATAGACCGAGATAGGG
T
[37 nt withheld, positions 8542-8578]
AAAGAACGTGGACTCCAACGTCAAAGG
[49 nt withheld, positions 8606-8654]
T
[91 nt withheld, positions 8656-8746]
G
[124 nt withheld, positions 8748-8871]
CCCATTCGCCATTCAGGCTGCGCAACTGTTGGGAAGGGCGATCGGTGCGGGCCTCTTCGCTATTACGCCA
G
