>Addgene plasmid #53454 | pYLL201 | addgene partial sequence | sequence record 86055 | CMV-F 5'-CGCAAATGGGCGGTAGGCGTG-3'
ATGCTCGTTTAGGGAACCGCCATTCTGCCTGGGGACGTCGGAGCAAGCTTGATTTAGGTGACACTATAGA
ATACAAGCTACTTGTTCTTTTTGCAGGATCCCATCGATAGCCACCATGTACCCATACGACGTCCCAGACT
ACGCTGCCAAGTCCAGCCTCGCGGGCTCTGACGGGGCGCTGACCTGGGTGAACAATGCTACAAAAAAGGA
AGAGTTGGAGACAGCAAACAAAAATGACTCTACTAAGAAGTTGTCTGTTGAGAGAGTGTACCAGAAGAAG
ACCCAACTGGAGCACATTCTCCTTCGTCCTGATACATACATTGGATCAGTGGAGCCACTGACACAGCTAA
TGTGGGTGTATGATGAAGATGTAGGGATGAACTGCAGAGAGGTTACCTTTGTTCCAGGCTTATACAAGAT
CTTTGATGAAATTTTGGTTAATGCTGCTGACAACAAGCAGAGGGACAAGAACATGACCTGTATTAAGGTT
TCTATTGATCCTGAATCTAATATTATAAGCATTTGGAATAATGGGAAAGGCATTCCAGTAGTAGAACACA
AAGTAGAGAAAGTTTATGTTCCTGCTTTAATTTTTGGACAGCTTTTAACATCGAGTAATTATGACGATGA
TGAGAAAAAAGTTACAGGAGGCCGTAATGGTTATGGTGCAAAGCTTTGTAATATTTTTAGTACAAAGTTT
ACAGTAGAAACGGCTTGCAAAGAATACAAACATAGTTTTAAACAGACATGGATGAATAATATGATGAAGA
CTTCTGAAGCCAAAATTAAACATTTTGATGGTGAAGATTATACATGCATAACATTCCAGCCAGATCTATC
CAAATTTAAGATGGAAAAACTTGACAAGGACATTGTGGCCCTCATGACCAGAAGAGTATATGATTTAGCT
GGGTCCTGTAAAGGAGTCAAGGTCATGTTTAATGGGAAGAAGTTGCCTGTAAATGGATTTCGCAGCTATG
TAGACCTTTATGTGAAAGA
