>Addgene plasmid #53454 | pYLL201 | addgene partial sequence | sequence record 86056 | EBV-rev 5'-GTGGTTTGTCCAAACTCATC-3'
GGATCTACGTAATACGACTCACTATAGTTCTAGATTAATTAAACATTGCAAAATCAACATCTTCTTCTTC
ATCAGACTCTGCAAAATATTTTACTTCTTTCCTAGCCCGACCAGTCCGTGGAAGAGCCGGTGGTTCAGAA
GTGAAGTCTGAGGGGAAGATGTCTACATCTGAATCCTGATCAAAAGATGTTTTCTTCGGTTTCTTGCTGG
CTGTTTTAGATGGTTTCCTTCCAGGGTTATAATCACCTTCATTTTCTGAGCCTGATGCTTTCCTTTTCTT
TGCCCCTCGGCCTTTACCTTTTGGTGTTGTAGTCTTCTTTGGAATGCCAAATTCAGAGTCTGAGTCAGAG
TTTATAGTCTCTACTATCTTCTTCTGTTTAGGGGCTCTCTTAGCTTTAGGGGCTGTATCTGAAGGTGGTT
TACCCTTTTTAGCAGCAACTGTTTTACTTGGAAGTTTATCTGTTTGCTTCAGACCAAATGATGGAGCAAA
AACAGAAGCGGTATCTTCTTCATTACTGTCAAATTTAGCTGAATCATCTTCTGACTTCTGAGAATATGAA
GGAAATGAAAAAAGATTTCCAAAATCCTGACTTTTTTTGTCATTTGAAGATTTTTCTGGAGTAGCTTTGG
ATTTGCCTGAAGAAAAAGCATACTCATCTTTATCTAAGCCATCTGAAGGAACAAATTCATCTTCCCCATC
ATTTGTTATGGGAGATGCTTTAACTTTCAGTTCTTCTAAATCATTACTGTCATCAGCAGCAGCAGCATCA
TCATCCTCCTCTTCTGAGAAATCAAAAGTGTACTTAGGTCTTTCAGCAGCTGCTCTCCTAAGCAAAGAAT
CTCTTGGGATAACCACAGGTTCTGCTTCTTCCAAGTCACTCTCTGATTTGGACTCATCATCTGACCAAGG
ATTCCGTTTCTTCACTTTCTTCGCATTAGTTTTACCAGTTGATGTAGGTGTTTTTCTAACCCTGGTACCA
GGCTCCTTCTTCTCTCTTT
