>Addgene plasmid #53454 | pYLL201 | addgene partial sequence | sequence record 89827 | mTop2b-fwd 5'-ttcaagaggaatgataaacgtgaa-3'
CTGGCTGGATCTGTTGCTGAGATGTCTGCTTACCACCATGGAGAACAAGCATTGATGATGACTATTGTGA
ATTTGGCTCAGAATTTTGTGGGCAGTAATAACATTAACTTGCTTCAGCCCATTGGTCAGTTTGGAACTCG
GCTTCATGGTGGCAAAGATGCTGCAAGCCCTCGTTATATTTTCACAATGTTGAGCTCTCTGGCAAGACTT
CTTTTTCCAGCTGTGGATGATAACTTGCTTAAGTTCCTTTATGATGATAATCAACGTGTAGAGCCAGAGT
GGTATATCCCTATAATCCCCATGGTTTTGATTAATGGTGCTGAGGGTATTGGGACTGGATGGGCTTGTAA
ACTGCCCAACTATGATGCTAGAGAAATTGTGAACAATGTCAGGCGGATGCTAGAAGGTTTGGATCCTCAT
CCCATGCTTCCAAACTATAAGAACTTCAAAGGCACCATCCAGGAACTTGGTCAGAACCAGTATGCTGTTA
GTGGTGAGATATTTGTGGTGGACAGAAACACAGTAGAGATTACAGAACTTCCAGTTAGAACATGGACACA
GGTATACAAGGAGCAGGTCCTAGAACCTATGCTTAATGGAACAGATAAAACACCGGCACTGATTTCTGAT
TACAAAGAATATCATACTGACACAACTGTGAAGTTTGTGGTGAAAATGACAGAAGAGAAACTAGCGCAAG
CAGAAGCTGCTGGCCTGCATAAAGTTTTTAAACTTCAAACTACTCTTACTTGCAATTCCATGGTACTCTT
TGATCATATGGGATGTCTGAAGAAGTATGAAACTGTGCAAGACATTTTGAAAGAATTCTTTGATTTACGG
TTAAGTTATTATGGTTTACGGAAGGAATGGCTTGTAGGAATGCTGGGAGCAGAATCTACAAAGCTTAATA
ATCAAGCCCGTTTCATTTTAGAGAAGATACAGGGGAAAATTACTATAGAGAATAGGTCAAAGAAAGATTT
GATTCAAATGTTAGTCCA
